>Addgene plasmid #49542 | EGFP-Rab3A | depositor full sequence | sequence record 73929 | EGFP-Rab3A sequence 5373 bps
TAGTTATTAATAGTAATCAATTACGGGGTCATTAGTTCATAGCCCATATATGGAGTTCCGCGTTACATAA
CTTACGGTAAATGGCCCGCCTGGCTGACCGCCCAACGACCCCCGCCCATTGACGTCAATAATGACGTATG
TTCCCATAGTAACGCCAATAGGGACTTTCCATTGACGTCAATGGGTGGAGTATTTACGGTAAACTGCCCA
CTTGGCAGTACATCAAGTGTATCATATGCCAAGTACGCCCCCTATTGACGTCAATGACGGTAAATGGCCC
GCCTGGCATTATGCCCAGTACATGACCTTATGGGACTTTCCTACTTGGCAGTACATCTACGTATTAGTCA
TCGCTATTACCATGGTGATGCGGTTTTGGCAGTACATCAATGGGCGTGGATAGCGGTTTGACTCACGGGG
ATTTCCAAGTCTCCACCCCATTGACGTCAATGGGAGTTTGTTTTGGCACCAAAATCAACGGGACTTTCCA
AAATGTCGTAACAACTCCGCCCCATTGACGCAAATGGGCGGTAGGCGTGTACGGTGGGAGGTCTATATAA
GCAGAGCTGGTTTAGTGAACCGTCAGATCCGCTAGCGCTACCGGTCGCCACCATGGTGAGCAAGGGCGAG
GAGCTGTTCACCGGGGTGGTGCCCATCCTGGTCGAGCTGGACGGCGACGTAAACGGCCACAAGTTCAGCG
TGTCCGGCGAGGGCGAGGGCGATGCCACCTACGGCAAGCTGACCCTGAAGTTCATCTGCACCACCGGCAA
GCTGCCCGTGCCCTGGCCCACCCTCGTGACCACCCTGACCTACGGCGTGCAGTGCTTCAGCCGCTACCCC
GACCACATGAAGCAGCACGACTTCTTCAAGTCCGCCATGCCCGAAGGCTACGTCCAGGAGCGCACCATCT
TCTTCAAGGACGACGGCAACTACAAGACCCGCGCCGAGGTGAAGTTCGAGGGCGACACCCTGGTGAACCG
CATCGAGCTGAAGGGCATCGACTTCAAGGAGGACGGCAACATCCTGGGGCACAAGCTGGAGTACAACTAC
AACAGCCACAACGTCTATATCATGGCCGACAAGCAGAAGAACGGCATCAAGGTGAACTTCAAGATCCGCC
ACAACATCGAGGACGGCAGCGTGCAGCTCGCCGACCACTACCAGCAGAACACCCCCATCGGCGACGGCCC
CGTGCTGCTGCCCGACAACCACTACCTGAGCACCCAGTCCGCCCTGAGCAAAGACCCCAACGAGAAGCGC
GATCACATGGTCCTGCTGGAGTTCGTGACCGCCGCCGGGATCACTCTCGGCATGGACGAGCTGTACAAGT
CCGGACTCAGATCCACCATGGCATCCGCCACAGACTCGCGCTATGGGCAGAAGGAGTCCTCGGATCAGAA
CTTCGACTACATGTTCAAGATTCTCATCATCGGCAACAGCAGCGTGGGCAAGACGTCCTTCCTCTTCCGC
TATGCTGACGACTCGTTCACGCCTGCCTTCGTCAGCACCGTGGGCATCGACTTCAAGGTCAAGACCATCT
ATCGCAACGACAAGAGGATCAAGCTGCAGATCTGGGACACAGCAGGGCAAGAGCGGTACCGGACCATCAC
CACCGCATACTACCGGGGCGCCATGGGCTTCATCCTCATGTATGACATCACCAACGAGGAATCCTTCAAT
GCAGTGCAGGACTGGTCCACCCAGATCAAGACCTACTCATGGGACAATGCCCAGGTGCTGCTGGTAGGAA
ACAAGTGTGACATGGAGGATGAGCGGGTGGTGTCATCAGAACGTGGCCGGCAGCTAGCTGACCACCTTGG
GTTCGAGTTCTTTGAGGCAAGCGCCAAGGACAACATTAACGTCAAGCAGACCTTTGAGCGCCTGGTGGAT
GTCATCTGCGAGAAGATGTCCGAGTCGTTGGACACGGCGGACCCTGCGGTCACAGGCGCCAAGCAGGGCC
CACAGCTCAGTGACCAGCAGGTGCCACCGCACCAGGACTGCGCCTGCTGACTCGACGGTACCGCGGGCCC
GGGATCCACCGGATCTAGATAACTGATCATAATCAGCCATACCACATTTGTAGAGGTTTTACTTGCTTTA
AAAAACCTCCCACACCTCCCCCTGAACCTGAAACATAAAATGAATGCAATTGTTGTTGTTAACTTGTTTA
TTGCAGCTTATAATGGTTACAAATAAAGCAATAGCATCACAAATTTCACAAATAAAGCATTTTTTTCACT
GCATTCTAGTTGTGGTTTGTCCAAACTCATCAATGTATCTTAACGCGTAAATTGTAAGCGTTAATATTTT
GTTAAAATTCGCGTTAAATTTTTGTTAAATCAGCTCATTTTTTAACCAATAGGCCGAAATCGGCAAAATC
CCTTATAAATCAAAAGAATAGACCGAGATAGGGT
[37 nt withheld, positions 2415-2451]
AAAGAACGTGGACTCCAACGTCAAAGG
[49 nt withheld, positions 2479-2527]
T
[91 nt withheld, positions 2529-2619]
G
[124 nt withheld, positions 2621-2744]
CAGGTGGCACTTTTCGGGGAAATGTGCGCGGAACCCCTATTTGTTTATTTTTCTAAATACATTCAAATAT
GTATCCGCTCATGAGACAATAACCCTGATAAATGCTTCAATAATATTGAAAAAGGAAGAGTCCTGAGGCG
GAAAGAACCAGCTGTGGAATGTGTGTCAGTTAGGGTGTGGAAAGTCCCCAGGCTCCCCAGCAGGCAGAAG
TATGCAAAGCATGCATCTCAATTAGTCAGCAACCAGGTGTGGAAAGTCCCCAGGCTCCCCAGCAGGCAGA
AGTATGCAAAGCATGCATCTCAATTAGTCAGCAACCATAGTCCCGCCCCTAACTCCGCCCATCCCGCCCC
TAACTCCGCCCAGTTCCGCCCATTCTCCGCCCCATGGCTGACTAATTTTTTTTATTTATGCAGAGGCCGA
GGCCGCCTCGGCCTCTGAGCTATTCCAGAAGTAGTGAGGAGGCTTTTTTGGAGGCCTAGGCTTTTGCAAA
GATCGATCAAGAGACAGGATGAGGATCGTTTCGCATGATTGAACAAGATGGATTGCACGCAGGTTCTCCG
GCCGCTTGGGTGGAGAGGCTATTCGGCTATGACTGGGCACAACAGACAATCGGCTGCTCTGATGCCGCCG
TGTTCCGGCTGTCAGCGCAGGGGCGCCCGGTTCTTTTTGTCAAGACCGACCTGTCCGGTGCCCTGAATGA
ACTGCAAGACGAGGCAGCGCGGCTATCGTGGCTGGCCACGACGGGCGTTCCTTGCGCAGCTGTGCTCGAC
GTTGTCACTGAAGCGGGAAGGGACTGGCTGCTATTGGGCGAAGTGCCGGGGCAGGATCTCCTGTCATCTC
ACCTTGCTCCTGCCGAGAAAGTATCCATCATGGCTGATGCAATGCGGCGGCTGCATACGCTTGATCCGGC
TACCTGCCCATTCGACCACCAAGCGAAACATCGCATCGAGCGAGCACGTACTCGGATGGAAGCCGGTCTT
GTCGATCAGGATGATCTGGACGAAGAGCATCAGGGGCTCGCGCCAGCCGAACTGTTCGCCAGGCTCAAGG
CGAGCATGCCCGACGGCGAGGATCTCGTCGTGACCCATGGCGATGCCTGCTTGCCGAATATCATGGTGGA
AAATGGCCGCTTTTCTGGATTCATCGACTGTGGCCGGCTGGGTGTGGCGGACCGCTATCAGGACATAGCG
TTGGCTACCCGTGATATTGCTGAAGAGCTTGGCGGCGAATGGGCTGACCGCTTCCTCGTGCTTTACGGTA
TCGCCGCTCCCGATTCGCAGCGCATCGCCTTCTATCGCCTTCTTGACGAGTTCTTCTGAGCGGGACTCTG
GGGTTCGAAATGACCGACCAAGCGACGCCCAACCTGCCATCACGAGATTTCGATTCCACCGCCGCCTTCT
ATGAAAGGTTGGGCTTCGGAATCGTTTTCCGGGACGCCGGCTGGATGATCCTCCAGCGCGGGGATCTCAT
GCTGGAGTTCTTCGCCCACCCTAGGGGGAGGCTAACTGAAACACGGAAGGAGACAATACCGGAAGGAACC
CGCGCTATGACGGCAATAAAAAGACAGAATAAAACGCACGGTGTTGGGTCGTTTGTTCATAAACGCGGGG
TTCGGTCCCAGGGCTGGCACTCTGTCGATACCCCACCGAGACCCCATTGGGGCCAATACGCCCGCGTTTC
TTCCTTTTCCCCACCCCACCCCCCAAGTTCGGGTGAAGGCCCAGGGCTCGCAGCCAACGTCGGGGCGGCA
GGCCCTGCCATAGCCTCAGGTTACTCATATATACTTTAGATTGATTTAAAACTTCATTTTTAATTTAAAA
GGATCTAGGTGAAGATCCTTTTTGATAATCTCATGACCAAAATCCCTTAACGTGAGTTTTCGTTCCACTG
AGCGTCAGACCCCGTAGAAAAGATCAAAGGATCTTCTTGAGATCCTTTTTTTCTGCGCGTAATCTGCTGC
TTGCAAACAAAAAAACCACCGCTACCAGCGGTGGTTTGTTTGCCGGATCAAGAGCTACCAACTCTTTTTC
CGAAGGTAACTGGCTTCAGCAGAGCGCAGATACCAAATACTGTCCTTCTAGTGTAGCCGTAGTTAGGCCA
CCACTTCAAGAACTCTGTAGCACCGCCTACATACCTCGCTCTGCTAATCCTGTTACCAGTGGCTGCTGCC
AGTGGCGATAAGTCGTGTCTTACCGGGTTGGACTCAAGACGATAGTTACCGGATAAGGCGCAGCGGTCGG
GCTGAACGGGGGGTTCGTGCACACAGCCCAGCTTGGAGCGAACGACCTACACCGAACTGAGATACCTACA
GCGTGAGCTATGAGAAAGCGCCACGCTTCCCGAAGGGAGAAAGGCGGACAGGTATCCGGTAAGCGGCAGG
GTCGGAACAGGAGAGCGCACGAGGGAGCTTCCAGGGGGAAACGCCTGGTATCTTTATAGTCCTGTCGGGT
TTCGCCACCTCTGACTTGAGCGTCGATTTTTGTGATGCTCGTCAGGGGGGCGGAGCCTATGGAAAAACGC
CAGCAACGCGGCCTTTTTACGGTTCCTGGCCTTTTGCTGGCCTTTTGCTCACATGTTCTTTCCTGCGTTA
TCCCCTGATTCTGTGGATAACCGTATTACCGCCATGCAT
Features (pLannotate 1.2.2; 15 found; start..end, strand, type, name):
     61..364     +  enhancer       CMV enhancer: human cytomegalovirus immediate early enhancer
    365..568     +  promoter       CMV promoter: human cytomegalovirus (CMV) immediate early promoter
    613..1329    +  CDS            EGFP: EGFP is a basic (constitutively fluorescent) green fluorescent protein published in 1996, derived from Aequorea victoria. It is reported to be a rapidly-maturing weak dimer with moderate acid sensitivity.
   1348..2007    +  CDS            RAB3A: RAB3A_HUMAN - Experimental evidence at protein level: Swiss-Prot protein existence level 1. Small GTP-binding protein that plays a central role in regulated exocytosis and secretion. Controls the recruitment, tethering and docking of secretory vesicles to the plasma membrane (By similarity). Upon stimulation, switches to its active GTP-bound form, cycles to vesicles and recruits effectors such as RIMS1, RIMS2, Rabphilin-3A/RPH3A, RPH3AL or SYTL4 to help the docking of vesicules onto the plasma membrane (By similarity). Upon GTP hydrolysis by GTPase-activating protein, dissociates from the vesi
   2012..2037    +  misc_feature   MCS (fragment): multiple cloning site
   2054..2138    +  CDS            large T antigen (fragment): large T antigen from SV40 (simian virus 40)
   2161..2282    +  polyA_signal   SV40 poly(A) signal: SV40 polyadenylation signal
   2316..2744    -  rep_origin     f1 ori (sequence partly withheld): f1 bacteriophage origin of replication; arrow indicates direction of (+) strand synthesis
   2771..2875    +  promoter       AmpR promoter: bla
   2877..3234    +  promoter       SV40 promoter: SV40 enhancer and early promoter
   3269..4063    +  CDS            NeoR/KanR: aminoglycoside phosphotransferase from Tn5; aph(3')-II (or nptII); confers resistance to neomycin, kanamycin, and G418 (Geneticin®)
   4084..4236    +  CDS            ble (fragment): BLE_KLEPN - Experimental evidence at protein level: Swiss-Prot protein existence level 1. Binding protein with a strong affinity to the bleomycin family of antibiotics. Binds to CL990; an antimitotic-antibiotic compound. From Klebsiella pneumoniae.
   4295..4342    +  polyA_signal   HSV TK poly(A) signal: herpes simplex virus thymidine kinase polyadenylation signal (Cole and Stacy, 1985)
   4433..4449    -  polyA_signal   bGH poly(A) signal (fragment): bovine growth hormone polyadenylation signal
   4671..5259    +  rep_origin     ori: high-copy-number ColE1/pMB1/pBR322/pUC origin of replication
