[The description below was written by a language model from this plasmid's Addgene catalogue record and pLannotate feature annotations shown in this document.]
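Description:
EGFP-Rab3A is a mammalian expression plasmid built on the Clontech EGFP C1 backbone, carrying human RAB3A fused in frame to the C-terminus of EGFP so that the fluorescent protein sits at the N-terminus of the GTPase. The fusion is driven by the human cytomegalovirus immediate early enhancer and promoter and terminated by an SV40 polyadenylation signal. The Rab3A coding region, about 650 bp, was subcloned from a commercial cDNA expression plasmid by ligating compatible ends (BamHI/BglII at the 5′ junction and XhoI/SalI at the 3′ junction), which destroyed the sites at both junctions. A remnant of the multiple cloning site remains downstream of the insert. N-terminal tagging leaves the Rab C-terminus free, which matters because Rab proteins are generally lipid-modified there for membrane attachment.

The plasmid replicates in E. coli at high copy from a ColE1/pUC-type origin and also carries an f1 origin. A single Tn5 aminoglycoside phosphotransferase gene serves as a dual marker. A bacterial bla-type promoter drives it for kanamycin selection in bacteria, and the SV40 enhancer/early promoter, with an HSV TK polyadenylation signal, drives it for G418 selection in mammalian cells. The short large T antigen, ble and bGH poly(A) fragments in the annotation appear to be partial matches in backbone sequence rather than functional elements. The depositor sequence is 5,373 nt, close to the catalogued size of about 5,350 bp.

Rab3A is a small GTP-binding protein involved in regulated exocytosis and secretory vesicle docking. The construct allows its localisation to be followed by fluorescence in transfected cells. The associated study examined which Rab GTPases are recruited to the vacuole occupied by the intracellular bacterium Anaplasma phagocytophilum.
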