Addgene plasmid #49542: EGFP-Rab3A
Purpose: expresses EGFP-Rab3A in mammalian cells
Depositing lab: Marci Scidmore. Depositing organization: Cornell University. Publication: The Anaplasma phagocytophilum-occupied vacuole selectively recruits Rab-GTPases that are predominantly associated with recycling endosomes. Huang B, Hubber A, McDonough JA, Roy CR, Scidmore MA, Carlyon JA. Cell Microbiol. 2010 Sep 1;12(9):1292-307. doi: 10.1111/j.1462-5822.2010.01468.x. Epub 2010 Mar 25. PubMed 20345488.
Backbone
  Vector backbone: EGFP C1
  Backbone manufacturer: Clontech
  Backbone size w/o insert (bp): 4700
  Total vector size (bp): 5350
  Vector type: Mammalian Expression
  Selectable markers: Neomycin (select with G418)
Growth in bacteria
  Bacterial resistance: Kanamycin, 50 μg/mL
  Growth temperature: 37°C
  Growth strain: DH5alpha
  Copy number: High Copy
Gene/Insert
  Gene/Insert name: Rab3A
  Species: H. sapiens (human)
  Insert size (bp): 650
  GenBank ID: AF498931
  Entrez Gene: RAB3A
  Promoter: CMV
  Tag / fusion protein: EGFP (N terminal on insert)
  Cloning method: Restriction Enzyme; 5′ cloning site BamHI/BglII (destroyed during cloning); 3′ cloning site XhoI/SalI (destroyed during cloning)
  Sequencing primers: 5′ EGFP C (CATGGTCCTGCTGGAGTTCGTG)
Resource information
  A portion of this plasmid was derived from a plasmid made by: Rab3A cDNA derived from pCDNA3.1-Rab3A purchased from Missouri S&T cDNA Resource Center
Terms and licenses: Academic/Nonprofit Terms; Industry Terms: Not Available to Industry
How to cite: EGFP-Rab3A was a gift from Marci Scidmore (Addgene plasmid # 49542)
