>Addgene plasmid #49542 | EGFP-Rab3A | addgene partial sequence | sequence record 76034 | EGFP-C 5'-CATGGTCCTGCTGGAGTTCGTG-3'
CTCTCGGCATGGACGAGCTGTACAAGTCCGGACTCAGATCCACCATGGCATCCGCCACAGACTCGCGCTA
TGGGCAGAAGGAGTCCTCGGATCAGAACTTCGACTACATGTTCAAGATTCTCATCATCGGCAACAGCAGC
GTGGGCAAGACGTCCTTCCTCTTCCGCTATGCTGACGACTCGTTCACGCCTGCCTTCGTCAGCACCGTGG
GCATCGACTTCAAGGTCAAGACCATCTATCGCAACGACAAGAGGATCAAGCTGCAGATCTGGGACACAGC
AGGGCAAGAGCGGTACCGGACCATCACCACCGCATACTACCGGGGCGCCATGGGCTTCATCCTCATGTAT
GACATCACCAACGAGGAATCCTTCAATGCAGTGCAGGACTGGTCCACCCAGATCAAGACCTACTCATGGG
ACAATGCCCAGGTGCTGCTGGTAGGAAACAAGTGTGACATGGAGGATGAGCGGGTGGTGTCATCAGAACG
TGGCCGGCAGCTAGCTGACCACCTTGGGTTCGAGTTCTTTGAGGCAAGCGCCAAGGACAACATTAACGTC
AAGCAGACCTTTGAGCGCCTGGTGGATGTCATCTGCGAGAAGATGTCCGAGTCGTTGGACACGGCGGACC
CTGCGGTCACAGGCGCCAAGCAGGGCCCACAGCTCAGTGACCAGCAGGTGCCACCGCACCAGGACTGCGC
CTGCTGACTCGACGGTACCGCGGGCCCGGGATCCACCGGATCTAGATAACTGATCATAATCAGCCATACC
ACATTTGTAGAGGTTTTACTTGCTTTAAAAAACCTCCCACACCTCCCCCTGAACCTGAAACATAAAATGA
ATGCAATTGTTGTTGTTAACTTGTTTATTGCAGCTTATAATGGTTACAAATAAAGCAATAGCATCACAAA
TTTCACAAATAAAGCATTTTTTTCACTGCATTCTAGTTGTGGTTTGTCCAAACTCATCAATGTATCTTAA
CGCGTAAATTGTAAGCGTTAATATTTTGTTAAAATTCGCGTTAAATTTTTGTTAAATCAGCTCATTTTTT
AACCAATAGGCCGAAATCGGCAAAATCCCTTATAAATCAAAAGAATAGACCGAGATAGGGTTGAGTGTTG
TTCCAGTTTGGAACAAGA
